Addgene plasmid #102250: PEX-mCherry-CRY2
Purpose: Expresses fusion of CRY2PHR with mCherry and PEX3 (1-42)
Depositing lab: Bianxiao Cui. Depositing organization: Stanford University. Publication: Optogenetic control of molecular motors and organelle distributions in cells. Duan L, Che D, Zhang K, Ong Q, Guo S, Cui B. Chem Biol. 2015 May 21;22(5):671-82. doi: 10.1016/j.chembiol.2015.04.014. Epub 2015 May 9. PubMed 25963241.
Backbone
  Vector backbone: pEGFP-N1
  Backbone size w/o insert (bp): 4000
  Total vector size (bp): 6400
  Vector type: Mammalian Expression
Growth in bacteria
  Bacterial resistance: Kanamycin, 50 μg/mL
  Growth temperature: 37°C
  Growth strain: DH5alpha
  Copy number: Unknown
Gene/Insert
  Gene/Insert name: PEX-mCherry-CRY2 (alt names: CRY2; PEX3)
  Species: H. sapiens (human), A. thaliana (mustard weed)
  Insert size (bp): 2500
  Entrez Gene: PEX3 (a.k.a. PBD10A, PBD10B, TRG18); CRY2 (a.k.a. AT1G04400, AT-PHH1, ATCRY2, CRYPTOCHROME 2 APOPROTEIN, F19P19.14, F19P19_14, FHA, PHH1, cryptochrome 2)
  Promoter: CMV
  Tag / fusion protein: 6xHis (N terminal on insert)
  Cloning method: Gibson Cloning
  Sequencing primers: 5′ CMV forward
Terms and licenses: Academic/Nonprofit Terms; Industry Terms: Not Available to Industry
How to cite: PEX-mCherry-CRY2 was a gift from Bianxiao Cui (Addgene plasmid # 102250 ; http://n2t.net/addgene:102250 ; RRID:Addgene_102250)
