[The description below was written by a language model from this plasmid's Addgene catalogue record and pLannotate feature annotations shown in this document.]
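Description:
PEX-mCherry-CRY2 is a mammalian expression plasmid of about 6.4 kb built on the pEGFP-N1 backbone, in which the original EGFP has been replaced by a Gibson-assembled fusion cassette. It is propagated in E. coli through a high-copy ColE1/pUC-type origin and selected with kanamycin. The NeoR/KanR gene is driven by tandem bacterial (bla) and SV40 early promoters and terminated by the HSV TK polyadenylation signal, so the same marker can also confer G418 resistance in mammalian cells. An f1 origin is also present, and short annotated fragments of ble and a bGH poly(A) signal appear to be backbone remnants rather than functional parts.

The payload is a single open reading frame under the CMV immediate-early enhancer and promoter, ending at an SV40 poly(A) signal. It begins with an N-terminal fragment of human PEX3 (residues 1–42 according to the record), a peroxisomal membrane protein segment that serves here as a peroxisome-targeting anchor. This is followed by a short linker region carrying a 6xHis-containing tag fragment, the T7 gene 10 leader and an Xpress epitope, likely carried over from a bacterial expression vector, so the catalogued "N-terminal" His tag actually sits between PEX3 and mCherry. Next come the red fluorescent protein mCherry and CRY2PHR, the photolyase homology region of Arabidopsis cryptochrome 2, which binds CIB1 under blue light. The construct therefore displays a fluorescently marked, light-responsive docking module on peroxisomes. In line with the associated work on optogenetic control of motors and organelle distribution, it would be paired with a CIB1-fused partner to recruit proteins to peroxisomes on illumination; that partner is not part of this plasmid.
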