Features (pLannotate 1.2.2; 19 found; start..end, strand, type, name):
     61..364     +  enhancer       CMV enhancer: human cytomegalovirus immediate early enhancer
    365..568     +  promoter       CMV promoter: human cytomegalovirus (CMV) immediate early promoter
    591..646     +  misc_feature   MCS (fragment): multiple cloning site
    652..783     +  CDS            PEX3 (fragment): PEX3_HUMAN - Experimental evidence at protein level: Swiss-Prot protein existence level 1. Involved in peroxisome biosynthesis and integrity. Assembles membrane vesicles before the matrix proteins are translocated. As a docking factor for PEX19, is necessary for the import of peroxisomal membrane proteins in the peroxisomes. From Homo sapiens (Human).
    802..822     +  CDS            capTEV™ (fragment): composite tag for in vivo biotinylation, TEV protease cleavage, and 6xHis tagging
    823..855     +  CDS            T7 tag (gene 10 leader): leader peptide from bacteriophage T7 gene 10 promotes efficient translation in E. coli
    859..882     +  CDS            Xpress™ tag: Xpress™ epitope tag, including an enterokinase recognition and cleavage site
    887..914     +  misc_feature   MCS (fragment): multiple cloning site
    922..1629    +  CDS            mCherry: mCherry is a basic (constitutively fluorescent) red fluorescent protein published in 2004, derived from Discosoma sp.. It is reported to be a very rapidly-maturing monomer with low acid sensitivity.
   1666..3159    +  CDS            CRY2PHR: N-terminal photolyase homology region of Arabidopsis thaliana cryptochrome 2 binds to CIB1 upon exposure to blue light (Kennedy et al., 2010)
   3177..3298    +  polyA_signal   SV40 poly(A) signal: SV40 polyadenylation signal
   3332..3760    -  rep_origin     f1 ori (sequence partly withheld): f1 bacteriophage origin of replication; arrow indicates direction of (+) strand synthesis
   3787..3891    +  promoter       AmpR promoter: bla
   3893..4250    +  promoter       SV40 promoter: SV40 enhancer and early promoter
   4285..5079    +  CDS            NeoR/KanR: aminoglycoside phosphotransferase from Tn5; aph(3')-II (or nptII); confers resistance to neomycin, kanamycin, and G418 (Geneticin®)
   5100..5252    +  CDS            ble (fragment): BLE_KLEPN - Experimental evidence at protein level: Swiss-Prot protein existence level 1. Binding protein with a strong affinity to the bleomycin family of antibiotics. Binds to CL990; an antimitotic-antibiotic compound. From Klebsiella pneumoniae.
   5311..5358    +  polyA_signal   HSV TK poly(A) signal: herpes simplex virus thymidine kinase polyadenylation signal (Cole and Stacy, 1985)
   5449..5465    -  polyA_signal   bGH poly(A) signal (fragment): bovine growth hormone polyadenylation signal
   5687..6275    +  rep_origin     ori: high-copy-number ColE1/pMB1/pBR322/pUC origin of replication
>Addgene plasmid #102250 | PEX-mCherry-CRY2 | addgene full sequence | sequence record 198852 | Addgene NGS Result
TAGTTATTAATAGTAATCAATTACGGGGTCATTAGTTCATAGCCCATATATGGAGTTCCGCGTTACATAA
CTTACGGTAAATGGCCCGCCTGGCTGACCGCCCAACGACCCCCGCCCATTGACGTCAATAATGACGTATG
TTCCCATAGTAACGCCAATAGGGACTTTCCATTGACGTCAATGGGTGGAGTATTTACGGTAAACTGCCCA
CTTGGCAGTACATCAAGTGTATCATATGCCAAGTACGCCCCCTATTGACGTCAATGACGGTAAATGGCCC
GCCTGGCATTATGCCCAGTACATGACCTTATGGGACTTTCCTACTTGGCAGTACATCTACGTATTAGTCA
TCGCTATTACCATGGTGATGCGGTTTTGGCAGTACATCAATGGGCGTGGATAGCGGTTTGACTCACGGGG
ATTTCCAAGTCTCCACCCCATTGACGTCAATGGGAGTTTGTTTTGGCACCAAAATCAACGGGACTTTCCA
AAATGTCGTAACAACTCCGCCCCATTGACGCAAATGGGCGGTAGGCGTGTACGGTGGGAGGTCTATATAA
GCAGAGCTGGTTTAGTGAACCGTCAGATCCGCTAGCGCTACCGGACTCAGATCTCGAGCTCAAGCTTCGA
ATTCTGCAGTCGACGGCCACCATGCTGAGGTCTGTATGGAATTTTCTGAAACGCCACAAAAAGAAATGCA
TCTTCCTGGGCACGGTCCTTGGAGGAGTATATATTCTGGGGAAATATGGACAGAAGAAAATCAGAGAAAT
ACAGGAAAGGGAACCGGTCATGCGGGGTTCTCATCATCATCATCATCATGGTATGGCTAGCATGACTGGT
GGACAGCAAATGGGTCGGGATCTGTACGACGATGACGATAAGGATCCGGTACCGCGGGCCCGGGATCCAC
CGGTCGCCACCATGGTGAGCAAGGGCGAGGAGGATAACATGGCCATCATCAAGGAGTTCATGCGCTTCAA
GGTGCACATGGAGGGCTCCGTGAACGGCCACGAGTTCGAGATCGAGGGCGAGGGCGAGGGCCGCCCCTAC
GAGGGCACCCAGACCGCCAAGCTGAAGGTGACCAAGGGTGGCCCCCTGCCCTTCGCCTGGGACATCCTGT
CCCCTCAGTTCATGTACGGCTCCAAGGCCTACGTGAAGCACCCCGCCGACATCCCCGACTACTTGAAGCT
GTCCTTCCCCGAGGGCTTCAAGTGGGAGCGCGTGATGAACTTCGAGGACGGCGGCGTGGTGACCGTGACC
CAGGACTCCTCCCTGCAGGACGGCGAGTTCATCTACAAGGTGAAGCTGCGCGGCACCAACTTCCCCTCCG
ACGGCCCCGTAATGCAGAAGAAGACCATGGGCTGGGAGGCCTCCTCCGAGCGGATGTACCCCGAGGACGG
CGCCCTGAAGGGCGAGATCAAGCAGAGGCTGAAGCTGAAGGACGGCGGCCACTACGACGCTGAGGTCAAG
ACCACCTACAAGGCCAAGAAGCCCGTGCAGCTGCCCGGCGCCTACAACGTCAACATCAAGTTGGACATCA
CCTCCCACAACGAGGACTACACCATCGTGGAACAGTACGAACGCGCCGAGGGCCGCCACTCCACCGGCGG
CATGGACGAGCTGTACAAGGGCAGTAGCGGAAGCAGTGGTTCTTCAGGATCATCCATGAAGATGGACAAA
AAGACTATAGTTTGGTTTAGAAGAGACCTAAGGATTGAGGATAATCCTGCATTAGCAGCAGCTGCTCACG
AAGGATCTGTTTTTCCTGTCTTCATTTGGTGTCCTGAAGAAGAAGGACAGTTTTATCCTGGAAGAGCTTC
AAGATGGTGGATGAAACAATCACTTGCTCACTTATCTCAATCCTTGAAGGCTCTTGGATCTGACCTCACT
TTAATCAAAACCCACAACACGATTTCAGCGATCTTGGATTGTATCCGCGTTACCGGTGCTACAAAAGTCG
TCTTTAACCACCTCTATGATCCTGTTTCGTTAGTTCGGGACCATACCGTAAAGGAGAAGCTGGTGGAACG
TGGGATCTCTGTGCAAAGCTACAATGGAGATCTATTGTATGAACCGTGGGAGATATACTGCGAAAAGGGC
AAACCTTTTACGAGTTTCAATTCTTACTGGAAGAAATGCTTAGATATGTCGATTGAATCCGTTATGCTTC
CTCCTCCTTGGCGGTTGATGCCAATAACTGCAGCGGCTGAAGCGATTTGGGCGTGTTCGATTGAAGAACT
AGGGCTGGAGAATGAGGCCGAGAAACCGAGCAATGCGTTGTTAACTAGAGCTTGGTCTCCAGGATGGAGC
AATGCTGATAAGTTACTAAATGAGTTCATCGAGAAGCAGTTGATAGATTATGCAAAGAACAGCAAGAAAG
TTGTTGGGAATTCTACTTCACTACTTTCTCCGTATCTCCATTTCGGGGAAATAAGCGTCAGACACGTTTT
CCAGTGTGCCCGGATGAAACAAATTATATGGGCAAGAGATAAGAACAGTGAAGGAGAAGAAAGTGCAGAT
CTTTTTCTTAGGGGAATCGGTTTAAGAGAGTATTCTCGGTATATATGTTTCAACTTCCCGTTTACTCACG
AGCAATCGTTGTTGAGTCATCTTCGGTTTTTCCCTTGGGATGCTGATGTTGATAAGTTCAAGGCCTGGAG
ACAAGGCAGGACCGGTTATCCGTTGGTGGATGCCGGAATGAGAGAGCTTTGGGCTACCGGATGGATGCAT
AACAGAATAAGAGTGATTGTTTCAAGCTTTGCTGTGAAGTTTCTTCTCCTTCCATGGAAATGGGGAATGA
AGTATTTCTGGGATACACTTTTGGATGCTGATTTGGAATGTGACATCCTTGGCTGGCAGTATATCTCTGG
GAGTATCCCCGATGGCCACGAGCTTGATCGCTTGGACAATCCCGCGTTACAAGGCGCCAAATATGACCCA
GAAGGTGAGTACATAAGGCAATGGCTTCCCGAGCTTGCGAGATTGCCAACTGAATGGATCCATCATCCAT
GGGACGCTCCTTTAACCGTACTCAAAGCTTCTGGTGTGGAACTCGGAACAAACTATGCGAAACCCATTGT
AGACATCGACACAGCTCGTGAGCTACTAGCTAAAGCTATTTCAAGAACCCGTGAAGCACAGATCATGATC
GGAGCAGCATAACAATTGTTGTTGTTAACTTGTTTATTGCAGCTTATAATGGTTACAAATAAAGCAATAG
CATCACAAATTTCACAAATAAAGCATTTTTTTCACTGCATTCTAGTTGTGGTTTGTCCAAACTCATCAAT
GTATCTTAAGGCGTAAATTGTAAGCGTTAATATTTTGTTAAAATTCGCGTTAAATTTTTGTTAAATCAGC
TCATTTTTTAACCAATAGGCCGAAATCGGCAAAATCCCTTATAAATCAAAAGAATAGACCGAGATAGGGT
[37 nt withheld, positions 3431-3467]
AAAGAACGTGGACTCCAACGTCAAAGG
[49 nt withheld, positions 3495-3543]
T
[91 nt withheld, positions 3545-3635]
G
[124 nt withheld, positions 3637-3760]
CAGGTGGCACTTTTCGGGGAAATGTGCGCGGAACCCCTATTTGTTTATTTTTCTAAATACATTCAAATAT
GTATCCGCTCATGAGACAATAACCCTGATAAATGCTTCAATAATATTGAAAAAGGAAGAGTCCTGAGGCG
GAAAGAACCAGCTGTGGAATGTGTGTCAGTTAGGGTGTGGAAAGTCCCCAGGCTCCCCAGCAGGCAGAAG
TATGCAAAGCATGCATCTCAATTAGTCAGCAACCAGGTGTGGAAAGTCCCCAGGCTCCCCAGCAGGCAGA
AGTATGCAAAGCATGCATCTCAATTAGTCAGCAACCATAGTCCCGCCCCTAACTCCGCCCATCCCGCCCC
TAACTCCGCCCAGTTCCGCCCATTCTCCGCCCCATGGCTGACTAATTTTTTTTATTTATGCAGAGGCCGA
GGCCGCCTCGGCCTCTGAGCTATTCCAGAAGTAGTGAGGAGGCTTTTTTGGAGGCCTAGGCTTTTGCAAA
GATCGATCAAGAGACAGGATGAGGATCGTTTCGCATGATTGAACAAGATGGATTGCACGCAGGTTCTCCG
GCCGCTTGGGTGGAGAGGCTATTCGGCTATGACTGGGCACAACAGACAATCGGCTGCTCTGATGCCGCCG
TGTTCCGGCTGTCAGCGCAGGGGCGCCCGGTTCTTTTTGTCAAGACCGACCTGTCCGGTGCCCTGAATGA
ACTGCAAGACGAGGCAGCGCGGCTATCGTGGCTGGCCACGACGGGCGTTCCTTGCGCAGCTGTGCTCGAC
GTTGTCACTGAAGCGGGAAGGGACTGGCTGCTATTGGGCGAAGTGCCGGGGCAGGATCTCCTGTCATCTC
ACCTTGCTCCTGCCGAGAAAGTATCCATCATGGCTGATGCAATGCGGCGGCTGCATACGCTTGATCCGGC
TACCTGCCCATTCGACCACCAAGCGAAACATCGCATCGAGCGAGCACGTACTCGGATGGAAGCCGGTCTT
GTCGATCAGGATGATCTGGACGAAGAGCATCAGGGGCTCGCGCCAGCCGAACTGTTCGCCAGGCTCAAGG
CGAGCATGCCCGACGGCGAGGATCTCGTCGTGACCCATGGCGATGCCTGCTTGCCGAATATCATGGTGGA
AAATGGCCGCTTTTCTGGATTCATCGACTGTGGCCGGCTGGGTGTGGCGGACCGCTATCAGGACATAGCG
TTGGCTACCCGTGATATTGCTGAAGAGCTTGGCGGCGAATGGGCTGACCGCTTCCTCGTGCTTTACGGTA
TCGCCGCTCCCGATTCGCAGCGCATCGCCTTCTATCGCCTTCTTGACGAGTTCTTCTGAGCGGGACTCTG
GGGTTCGAAATGACCGACCAAGCGACGCCCAACCTGCCATCACGAGATTTCGATTCCACCGCCGCCTTCT
ATGAAAGGTTGGGCTTCGGAATCGTTTTCCGGGACGCCGGCTGGATGATCCTCCAGCGCGGGGATCTCAT
GCTGGAGTTCTTCGCCCACCCTAGGGGGAGGCTAACTGAAACACGGAAGGAGACAATACCGGAAGGAACC
CGCGCTATGACGGCAATAAAAAGACAGAATAAAACGCACGGTGTTGGGTCGTTTGTTCATAAACGCGGGG
TTCGGTCCCAGGGCTGGCACTCTGTCGATACCCCACCGAGACCCCATTGGGGCCAATACGCCCGCGTTTC
TTCCTTTTCCCCACCCCACCCCCCAAGTTCGGGTGAAGGCCCAGGGCTCGCAGCCAACGTCGGGGCGGCA
GGCCCTGCCATAGCCTCAGGTTACTCATATATACTTTAGATTGATTTAAAACTTCATTTTTAATTTAAAA
GGATCTAGGTGAAGATCCTTTTTGATAATCTCATGACCAAAATCCCTTAACGTGAGTTTTCGTTCCACTG
AGCGTCAGACCCCGTAGAAAAGATCAAAGGATCTTCTTGAGATCCTTTTTTTCTGCGCGTAATCTGCTGC
TTGCAAACAAAAAAACCACCGCTACCAGCGGTGGTTTGTTTGCCGGATCAAGAGCTACCAACTCTTTTTC
CGAAGGTAACTGGCTTCAGCAGAGCGCAGATACCAAATACTGTTCTTCTAGTGTAGCCGTAGTTAGGCCA
CCACTTCAAGAACTCTGTAGCACCGCCTACATACCTCGCTCTGCTAATCCTGTTACCAGTGGCTGCTGCC
AGTGGCGATAAGTCGTGTCTTACCGGGTTGGACTCAAGACGATAGTTACCGGATAAGGCGCAGCGGTCGG
GCTGAACGGGGGGTTCGTGCACACAGCCCAGCTTGGAGCGAACGACCTACACCGAACTGAGATACCTACA
GCGTGAGCTATGAGAAAGCGCCACGCTTCCCGAAGGGAGAAAGGCGGACAGGTATCCGGTAAGCGGCAGG
GTCGGAACAGGAGAGCGCACGAGGGAGCTTCCAGGGGGAAACGCCTGGTATCTTTATAGTCCTGTCGGGT
TTCGCCACCTCTGACTTGAGCGTCGATTTTTGTGATGCTCGTCAGGGGGGCGGAGCCTATGGAAAAACGC
CAGCAACGCGGCCTTTTTACGGTTCCTGGCCTTTTGCTGGCCTTTTGCTCACATGTTCTTTCCTGCGTTA
TCCCCTGATTCTGTGGATAACCGTATTACCGCCATGCAT
